>Addgene plasmid #181908 | psgRNA-2xMS2-mSAT | addgene full sequence | sequence record 359621 | Addgene NGS Result
GCTAGCGAGGGCCTATTTCCCATGATTCCTTCATATTTGCATATACGATACAAGGCTGTTAGAGAGATAA
TTGGAATTAATTTGACTGTAAACACAAAGATATTAGTACAAAATACGTGACGTAGAAAGTAATAATTTCT
TGGGTAGTTTGCAGTTTTAAAATTATGTTTTAAAATGGACTATCATATGCTTACCGTAACTTGAAAGTAT
TTCGATTTCTTGGCTTTATATATCTTGTGGAAAGGACGAAACACCGGGCAAGAAAACTGAAAATCAGTTT
TAGAGCTAGGCCAACATGAGGATCACCCATGTCTGCAGGGCCTAGCAAGTTAAAATAAGGCTAGTCCGTT
ATCAACTTGGCCAACATGAGGATCACCCATGTCTGCAGGGCCAAGTGGCACCGAGTCGGTGCTTTTTTTG
AATTCTGATGCGGTATTTTCTCCTTACGCATCTGTGCGGTATTTCACACCGCATA
[95 nt withheld, positions 476-570]
T
[46 nt withheld, positions 572-617]
C
[141 nt withheld, positions 619-759]
CCTTTGACGTTGGAGTCCACGTTCTTT
[37 nt withheld, positions 787-823]
ACTCTATCTCGGGCTATTCTTTTGATTTATAAGGGATTTTGCCGATTTCGGTCTATTGGTTAAAAAATGA
GCTGATTTAACAAAAATTTAACGCGAATTTTAACAAAATATTAACGTTTACAATTTTATGGTGCACTCTC
AGTACAATCTGCTCTGATGCCGCATAGTTAAGCCAGCCCCGACACCCGCCAACACCCGCTGACGCGCCCT
GACGGGCTTGTCTGCTCCCGGCATCCGCTTACAGACAAGCTGTGACCGTCTCCGGGAGCTGCATGTGTCA
GAGGTTTTCACCGTCATCACCGAAACGCGCGAGACGAAAGGGCCTCGTGATACGCCTATTTTTATAGGTT
AATGTCATGATAATAATGGTTTCTTAGACGTCAGGTGGCACTTTTCGGGGAAATGTGCGCGGAACCCCTA
TTTGTTTATTTTTCTAAATACATTCAAATATGTATCCGCTCATGAGACAATAACCCTGATAAATGCTTCA
ATAATATTGAAAAAGGAAGAGTATGAGTATTCAACATTTCCGTGTCGCCCTTATTCCCTTTTTTGCGGCA
TTTTGCCTTCCTGTTTTTGCTCACCCAGAAACGCTGGTGAAAGTAAAAGATGCTGAAGATCAGTTGGGTG
CACGAGTGGGTTACATCGAACTGGATCTCAACAGCGGTAAGATCCTTGAGAGTTTTCGCCCCGAAGAACG
TTTTCCAATGATGAGCACTTTTAAAGTTCTGCTATGTGGCGCGGTATTATCCCGTATTGACGCCGGGCAA
GAGCAACTCGGTCGCCGCATACACTATTCTCAGAATGACTTGGTTGAGTACTCACCAGTCACAGAAAAGC
ATCTTACGGATGGCATGACAGTAAGAGAATTATGCAGTGCTGCCATAACCATGAGTGATAACACTGCGGC
CAACTTACTTCTGACAACGATCGGAGGACCGAAGGAGCTAACCGCTTTTTTGCACAACATGGGGGATCAT
GTAACTCGCCTTGATCGTTGGGAACCGGAGCTGAATGAAGCCATACCAAACGACGAGCGTGACACCACGA
TGCCTGTAGCAATGGCAACAACGTTGCGCAAACTATTAACTGGCGAACTACTTACTCTAGCTTCCCGGCA
ACAATTAATAGACTGGATGGAGGCGGATAAAGTTGCAGGACCACTTCTGCGCTCGGCCCTTCCGGCTGGC
TGGTTTATTGCTGATAAATCTGGAGCCGGTGAGCGTGGAAGCCGCGGTATCATTGCAGCACTGGGGCCAG
ATGGTAAGCCCTCCCGTATCGTAGTTATCTACACGACGGGGAGTCAGGCAACTATGGATGAACGAAATAG
ACAGATCGCTGAGATAGGTGCCTCACTGATTAAGCATTGGTAACTGTCAGACCAAGTTTACTCATATATA
CTTTAGATTGATTTAAAACTTCATTTTTAATTTAAAAGGATCTAGGTGAAGATCCTTTTTGATAATCTCA
TGACCAAAATCCCTTAACGTGAGTTTTCGTTCCACTGAGCGTCAGACCCCGTAGAAAAGATCAAAGGATC
TTCTTGAGATCCTTTTTTTCTGCGCGTAATCTGCTGCTTGCAAACAAAAAAACCACCGCTACCAGCGGTG
GTTTGTTTGCCGGATCAAGAGCTACCAACTCTTTTTCCGAAGGTAACTGGCTTCAGCAGAGCGCAGATAC
CAAATACTGTTCTTCTAGTGTAGCCGTAGTTAGGCCACCACTTCAAGAACTCTGTAGCACCGCCTACATA
CCTCGCTCTGCTAATCCTGTTACCAGTGGCTGCTGCCAGTGGCGATAAGTCGTGTCTTACCGGGTTGGAC
TCAAGACGATAGTTACCGGATAAGGCGCAGCGGTCGGGCTGAACGGGGGGTTCGTGCACACAGCCCAGCT
TGGAGCGAACGACCTACACCGAACTGAGATACCTACAGCGTGAGCTATGAGAAAGCGCCACGCTTCCCGA
AGGGAGAAAGGCGGACAGGTATCCGGTAAGCGGCAGGGTCGGAACAGGAGAGCGCACGAGGGAGCTTCCA
GGGGGAAACGCCTGGTATCTTTATAGTCCTGTCGGGTTTCGCCACCTCTGACTTGAGCGTCGATTTTTGT
GATGCTCGTCAGGGGGGCGGAGCCTATGGAAAAACGCCAGCAACGCGGCCTTTTTACGGTTCCTGGCCTT
TTGCTGGCCTTTTGCTCA
Features (pLannotate 1.2.2; 12 found; start..end, strand, type, name):
      7..247     +  promoter       U6 promoter: RNA polymerase III promoter for human U6 snRNA
    294..312     +  misc_RNA       MS2 stem loop: stem loop that binds the bacteriophage MS2 coat protein
    323..359     +  misc_RNA       gRNA scaffold (fragment): guide RNA scaffold for the Streptococcus pyogenes CRISPR/Cas9 system
    364..382     +  misc_RNA       MS2 stem loop: stem loop that binds the bacteriophage MS2 coat protein
    393..412     +  misc_RNA       gRNA scaffold (fragment): guide RNA scaffold for the Streptococcus pyogenes CRISPR/Cas9 system
    425..475     -  misc_feature   bom (fragment): basis of mobility region from pBR322
    494..949     +  rep_origin     f1 ori (sequence partly withheld): f1 bacteriophage origin of replication; arrow indicates direction of (+) strand synthesis
    950..999     -  misc_feature   bom (fragment): basis of mobility region from pBR322
   1101..1136    -  CDS            rop (fragment): Rop protein, which maintains plasmids at low copy number; rop
   1231..1335    +  promoter       AmpR promoter: bla
   1336..2196    +  CDS            AmpR: β-lactamase; bla; confers resistance to ampicillin, carbenicillin, and related antibiotics
   2367..2955    +  rep_origin     ori: high-copy-number ColE1/pMB1/pBR322/pUC origin of replication
