[The description below was written by a language model from this plasmid's Addgene catalogue record and pLannotate feature annotations shown in this document.]
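Description:
psgRNA-2xMS2-mSAT is a small (about 3 kb) mammalian CRISPR guide-RNA expression plasmid built on the pU6_sgRNA-MS2-backbone. It is maintained in bacteria as a high-copy plasmid through a ColE1/pUC-type origin and selected with ampicillin via the β-lactamase (AmpR) gene and its own promoter. An f1 phage origin is also present, along with short remnants of the pBR322 bom and rop regions that appear to be backbone leftovers rather than functional elements. The plasmid has no mammalian selection marker, and it encodes neither Cas9 nor any other protein apart from AmpR.

The payload is a single transcription unit in which the human U6 RNA polymerase III promoter drives a Streptococcus pyogenes-type single guide RNA. The spacer, cloned through BbsI, targets mouse major satellite repeats, the tandem repeat sequences that make up pericentric heterochromatin. The guide scaffold is annotated as fragments because it is interrupted by two MS2 stem loops, hairpins that are bound by the bacteriophage MS2 coat protein. When this guide is co-expressed with a Cas9 protein (typically a nuclease-dead form, supplied from a separate construct), the complex is directed to major satellite repeats. The MS2 loops then act as docking sites for any effector or fluorescent protein fused to MS2 coat protein.

The record states the purpose only as a 2xMS2 guide against mouse major satellites. The associated publication concerns compaction states of mouse heterochromatin, which fits use of the plasmid for recruiting or visualising factors at chromocentres in mouse cells.
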