Addgene plasmid #181908: psgRNA-2xMS2-mSAT
Purpose: Single guide RNA with 2XMS2 loops targeting mouse major satellite repeats
Depositing lab: Karsten Rippe. Depositing organization: Deutsches Krebsforschungszentrum (DKFZ). Publication: Mouse Heterochromatin Adopts Digital Compaction States without Showing Hallmarks of HP1-Driven Liquid-Liquid Phase Separation. Erdel F, Rademacher A, Vlijm R, Tunnermann J, Frank L, Weinmann R, Schweigert E, Yserentant K, Hummert J, Bauer C, Schumacher S, Al Alwash A, Normand C, Herten DP, Engelhardt J, Rippe K. Mol Cell. 2020 Apr 16;78(2):236-249.e7. doi: 10.1016/j.molcel.2020.02.005. Epub 2020 Feb 25. PubMed 32101700.
Backbone
  Vector backbone: pU6_sgRNA-MS2-backbone
  Backbone manufacturer: Addgene
  Backbone size w/o insert (bp): 3008
  Vector type: Mammalian Expression, CRISPR
Growth in bacteria
  Bacterial resistance: Ampicillin, 100 μg/mL
  Growth temperature: 37°C
  Growth strain: NEB Stable
  Copy number: High Copy
Gene/Insert
  Gene/Insert name: sgRNA-2XMS2-mSAT
  gRNA/shRNA sequence: GGGCAAGAAAACTGAAAATCA
  Species: S.pyogenes, MS2 bacteriophage, M. musculus (mouse)
  Promoter: U6
  Cloning method: Restriction Enzyme; 5′ cloning site BbsI (unknown if destroyed)
Terms and licenses: Academic/Nonprofit Terms; Industry Terms: Not Available to Industry
How to cite: psgRNA-2xMS2-mSAT was a gift from Karsten Rippe (Addgene plasmid # 181908 ; http://n2t.net/addgene:181908 ; RRID:Addgene_181908)
